Addgene plasmid #167686: pRU319
Purpose: Final destination vector for single Gateway LR reaction
Depositing lab: Niko Geldner. Depositing organization: Universite de Lausanne (UNIL). Publication: Combined fluorescent seed selection and multiplex CRISPR/Cas9 assembly for fast generation of multiple Arabidopsis mutants. Ursache R, Fujita S, Denervaud Tendon V, Geldner N. Plant Methods. 2021 Oct 30;17(1):111. doi: 10.1186/s13007-021-00811-9. PubMed 34717688.
Backbone
  Vector backbone: pDe-CAS9
  Vector type: CRISPR
  Selectable markers: FastRed seed selection
Growth in bacteria
  Bacterial resistance: Chloramphenicol and Spectinomycin, 25 & 50 μg/mL
  Growth temperature: 37°C
  Growth strain: ccdB Survival
  Copy number: High Copy
Gene/Insert
  Gene/Insert name: pEC1.2::spCas9
  Species: Streptococcus pyogenes
  Cloning method: Gateway Cloning
  Sequencing primers: 5′ gcggataacaatttcacacaggaaacag; 3′ gcttgcatgcctgcaggtcgactct
Terms and licenses: Academic/Nonprofit Terms; Industry Terms: Not Available to Industry
Depositor comments: In addition to Cas9 cassette, attR1-attR2 Gateway recombination sites together with ccdB cassette are present. Please visit https://www.biorxiv.org/content/10.1101/2021.05.20.444986v1 for bioRxiv preprint.
How to cite: pRU319 was a gift from Niko Geldner (Addgene plasmid # 167686 ; http://n2t.net/addgene:167686 ; RRID:Addgene_167686)
