[The description below was written by a language model from this plasmid's Addgene catalogue record and pLannotate feature annotations shown in this document.]
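Description:
pRU319 is a plant binary T-DNA vector of about 18 kb, built on the pDe-CAS9 backbone and intended as the final destination plasmid for a single Gateway LR reaction in a CRISPR/Cas9 mutagenesis system for Arabidopsis. Outside the T-DNA borders it carries the pVS1 replication and stability functions (RepA, StaA, oriV), which typically support maintenance in Agrobacterium. It also has a ColE1/pBR322-type origin with the bom region for high-copy propagation in E. coli, and an aadA gene conferring spectinomycin resistance. Because the empty Gateway cassette contains the gyrase toxin gene ccdB together with a chloramphenicol resistance gene, the plasmid is kept under chloramphenicol plus spectinomycin selection in a ccdB-tolerant strain.

Between the nopaline-type left and right border repeats lie three functional modules. The first is a Streptococcus pyogenes Cas9 coding sequence, which the catalogue entry says is driven by the EC1.2 promoter. That promoter is not itself annotated in the feature table, although an unannotated stretch precedes cas9. A short RBCS-derived fragment follows the gene and may belong to its 3′ region. The second module is the attR1–CmR–ccdB–attR2 cassette. In an LR reaction it is exchanged for the contents of an entry clone, presumably guide RNA expression units given the multiplex CRISPR assembly context, and loss of ccdB provides counter-selection for recombinants. The third module is the FastRed marker, an oleosin–TagRFP fusion adjacent to a NOS terminator, which makes transgenic seeds fluoresce red. This allows transformed seeds to be picked visually, and non-fluorescent seeds lacking the transgene can likewise be identified in later generations, without herbicide or antibiotic selection in plants.
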