Features (pLannotate 1.2.2; 31 found; start..end, strand, type, name):
    226..627     +  CDS            Y4CG_SINFN (fragment): Protein inferred from homology: Swiss-Prot protein existence level 3. From Sinorhizobium fredii (strain NBRC 101917 / NGR234).
   1187..1816    +  CDS            pVS1 StaA: stability protein from the Pseudomonas plasmid pVS1 (Heeb et al., 2000)
   2245..3318    +  CDS            pVS1 RepA: replication protein from the Pseudomonas plasmid pVS1 (Heeb et al., 2000)
   3384..3578    +  rep_origin     pVS1 oriV: origin of replication for the Pseudomonas plasmid pVS1 (Heeb et al., 2000)
   3781..3820    +  CDS            rop (fragment): Rop protein, which maintains plasmids at low copy number; rop
   3922..4062    +  misc_feature   bom: basis of mobility region from pBR322
   4248..4836    -  rep_origin     ori: high-copy-number ColE1/pMB1/pBR322/pUC origin of replication
   5082..5869    -  CDS            SmR (fragment): aminoglycoside adenylyltransferase (Murphy, 1985); aadA; confers resistance to spectinomycin and streptomycin
   5880..5936    -  CDS            GmR (fragment): gentamycin acetyltransferase; aacC1; confers resistance to gentamycin
   6112..6135    -  promoter       Pc promoter (fragment): intI1 (promoter lies within the coding sequence); class 1 integron promoter
   6394..6418    +  misc_feature   LB T-DNA repeat: left border repeat from nopaline C58 T-DNA
   6494..6582    +  CDS            lacI (fragment): lac repressor; lacI; The lac repressor binds to the lac operator to inhibit transcription in E. coli. This inhibition can be relieved by adding lactose or isopropyl-β-D-thiogalactopyranoside (IPTG).
   6595..6616    +  protein_bind   CAP binding site: CAP binding activates transcription in the presence of cAMP. E. coli catabolite activator protein
   6631..6661    +  promoter       lac promoter: promoter for the E. coli lac operon
   6665..6687    +  protein_bind   lac operator (fragment): The lac repressor binds to the lac operator to inhibit transcription in E. coli. This inhibition can be relieved by adding lactose or isopropyl-β-D-thiogalactopyranoside (IPTG). lac repressor encoded by lacI
   8101..12204   +  CDS            cas9: CAS9_STRP1 - Also known as csn1 From Streptococcus pyogenes serotype M1.
  12239..12346   +  CDS            RBCS1 (fragment): RBS1_SPIOL - Also known as RBCS. Experimental evidence at protein level: Swiss-Prot protein existence level 1. RuBisCO catalyzes two reactions: the carboxylation of D- ribulose 1,5-bisphosphate, the primary event in carbon dioxide fixation, as well as the oxidative fragmentation of the pentose substrate. Both reactions occur simultaneously and in competition at the same active site. Although the small subunit is not catalytic it is essential for maximal activity. From Spinacia oleracea (Spinach).
  12749..12873   +  protein_bind   attR1: mutant version of attR; recombination site for the Gateway® LR reaction LR Clonase™
  12898..12928   +  promoter       lac UV5 promoter: E. coli lac promoter with an "up" mutation
  12952..12981   +  promoter       cat promoter (fragment): promoter of the E. coli cat gene encoding chloramphenicol acetyltransferase
  12982..13662   +  CDS            CmR: chloramphenicol acetyltransferase confers resistance to chloramphenicol
  13819..13977   +  CDS            ccdA (fragment): CCDA_ECO57 - Also known as H, letA. Experimental evidence at protein level: Swiss-Prot protein existence level 1. Antitoxin component of a type II toxin-antitoxin (TA) system which inhibits the post-segregational killing (PSK) of plasmid-free cells, also referred to as a plasmid addiction system. Binds to and blocks the activity of CcdB; will also remove bound CcdB protein from the CcdB-GyrA complex by forming a CcdA-CcdB complex, a process termed rejuvenation. Functions as a transcriptional corepressor for the ccdAB operon, repression also requires CcdB (By similarity). From Escherichia coli
  13982..14287   +  CDS            ccdB: CcdB, a bacterial toxin that poisons DNA gyrase; ccdB; Plasmids containing the ccdB gene cannot be propagated in standard E. coli strains.
  14328..14452   -  protein_bind   attR2: mutant version of attR; recombination site for the Gateway® LR reaction LR Clonase™
  14529..14564   +  misc_feature   MCS (fragment): pUC18/19 multiple cloning site
  14923..15447   -  CDS            MSR4 (fragment): MSRA4_ARATH - Also known as PMSR, PMSR4. Experimental evidence at protein level: Swiss-Prot protein existence level 1. Catalyzes the reduction of methionine sulfoxide (MetSO) to methionine in proteins. Plays a protective role against oxidative stress by restoring activity to proteins that have been inactivated by methionine oxidation. Prevents the methionine sulfoxidation of the heat shock protein HSP21 and its subsequent inactivation. MSRA family specifically reduces the MetSO S-enantiomer. From Arabidopsis thaliana (Mouse-ear cress).
  15989..16705   +  CDS            OLEO2_BRANA: Experimental evidence at protein level: Swiss-Prot protein existence level 1. May have a structural role to stabilize the lipid body during desiccation of the seed by preventing coalescence of the oil. Probably interacts with both lipid and phospholipid moieties of lipid bodies. May also provide recognition signals for specific lipase anchorage in lipolysis during seedling growth. From Brassica napus (Rape).
  16706..17398   +  CDS            TagRFP: TagRFP is a basic (constitutively fluorescent) red fluorescent protein published in 2007, derived from Entacmaea quadricolor. It has very low acid sensitivity.
  17400..17651   -  terminator     NOS terminator: nopaline synthase terminator and poly(A) signal
  17660..17814   +  CDS            lacZα (fragment): LacZα fragment of β-galactosidase; lacZ fragment
  17873..17897   +  misc_feature   RB T-DNA repeat: right border repeat from nopaline C58 T-DNA
>Addgene plasmid #167686 | pRU319 | addgene full sequence | sequence record 331101 | Addgene NGS Result
AGTACTTTGATCCAACCCCTCCGCTGCTATAGTGCAGTCGGCTTCTGACGTTCAGTGCAGCCGTCTTCTG
AAAACGACATGTCGCACAAGTCCTAAGTTACGCGACAGGCTGCCGCCCTGCCCTTTTCCTGGCGTTTTCT
TGTCGCGTGTTTTAGTCGCATAAAGTAGAATACTTGCGACTAGAACCGGAGACATTACGCCATGAACAAG
AGCGCCGCCGCTGGCCTGCTGGGCTATGCCCGCGTCAGCACCGACGACCAGGACTTGACCAACCAACGGG
CCGAACTGCACGCGGCCGGCTGCACCAAGCTGTTTTCCGAGAAGATCACCGGCACCAGGCGCGACCGCCC
GGAGCTGGCCAGGATGCTTGACCACCTACGCCCTGGCGACGTTGTGACAGTGACCAGGCTAGACCGCCTG
GCCCGCAGCACCCGCGACCTACTGGACATTGCCGAGCGCATCCAGGAGGCCGGCGCGGGCCTGCGTAGCC
TGGCAGAGCCGTGGGCCGACACCACCACGCCGGCCGGCCGCATGGTGTTGACCGTGTTCGCCGGCATTGC
CGAGTTCGAGCGTTCCCTAATCATCGACCGCACCCGGAGCGGGCGCGAGGCCGCCAAGGCCCGAGGCGTG
AAGTTTGGCCCCCGCCCTACCCTCACCCCGGCACAGATCGCGCACGCCCGCGAGCTGATCGACCAGGAAG
GCCGCACCGTGAAAGAGGCGGCTGCACTGCTTGGCGTGCATCGCTCGACCCTGTACCGCGCACTTGAGCG
CAGCGAGGAAGTGACGCCCACCGAGGCCAGGCGGCGCGGTGCCTTCCGTGAGGACGCATTGACCGAGGCC
GACGCCCTGGCGGCCGCCGAGAATGAACGCCAAGAGGAACAAGCATGAAACCGCACCAGGACGGCCAGGA
CGAACCGTTTTTCATTACCGAAGAGATCGAGGCGGAGATGATCGCGGCCGGGTACGTGTTCGAGCCGCCC
GCGCACGTCTCAACCGTGCGGCTGCATGAAATCCTGGCCGGTTTGTCTGATGCCAAGCTGGCGGCCTGGC
CGGCCAGCTTGGCCGCTGAAGAAACCGAGCGCCGCCGTCTAAAAAGGTGATGTGTATTTGAGTAAAACAG
CTTGCGTCATGCGGTCGCTGCGTATATGATGCGATGAGTAAATAAACAAATACGCAAGGGGAACGCATGA
AGGTTATCGCTGTACTTAACCAGAAAGGCGGGTCAGGCAAGACGACCATCGCAACCCATCTAGCCCGCGC
CCTGCAACTCGCCGGGGCCGATGTTCTGTTAGTCGATTCCGATCCCCAGGGCAGTGCCCGCGATTGGGCG
GCCGTGCGGGAAGATCAACCGCTAACCGTTGTCGGCATCGACCGCCCGACGATTGACCGCGACGTGAAGG
CCATCGGCCGGCGCGACTTCGTAGTGATCGACGGAGCGCCCCAGGCGGCGGACTTGGCTGTGTCCGCGAT
CAAGGCAGCCGACTTCGTGCTGATTCCGGTGCAGCCAAGCCCTTACGACATATGGGCCACCGCCGACCTG
GTGGAGCTGGTTAAGCAGCGCATTGAGGTCACGGATGGAAGGCTACAAGCGGCCTTTGTCGTGTCGCGGG
CGATCAAAGGCACGCGCATCGGCGGTGAGGTTGCCGAGGCGCTGGCCGGGTACGAGCTGCCCATTCTTGA
GTCCCGTATCACGCAGCGCGTGAGCTACCCAGGCACTGCCGCCGCCGGCACAACCGTTCTTGAATCAGAA
CCCGAGGGCGACGCTGCCCGCGAGGTCCAGGCGCTGGCCGCTGAAATTAAATCAAAACTCATTTGAGTTA
ATGAGGTAAAGAGAAAATGAGCAAAAGCACAAACACGCTAAGTGCCGGCCGTCCGAGCGCACGCAGCAGC
AAGGCTGCAACGTTGGCCAGCCTGGCAGACACGCCAGCCATGAAGCGGGTCAACTTTCAGTTGCCGGCGG
AGGATCACACCAAGCTGAAGATGTACGCGGTACGCCAAGGCAAGACCATTACCGAGCTGCTATCTGAATA
CATCGCGCAGCTACCAGAGTAAATGAGCAAATGAATAAATGAGTAGATGAATTTTAGCGGCTAAAGGAGG
CGGCATGGAAAATCAAGAACAACCAGGCACCGACGCCGTGGAATGCCCCATGTGTGGAGGAACGGGCGGT
TGGCCAGGCGTAAGCGGCTGGGTTGTCTGCCGGCCCTGCAATGGCACTGGAACCCCCAAGCCCGAGGAAT
CGGCGTGAGCGGTCGCAAACCATCCGGCCCGGTACAAATCGGCGCGGCGCTGGGTGATGACCTGGTGGAG
AAGTTGAAGGCCGCGCAGGCCGCCCAGCGGCAACGCATCGAGGCAGAAGCACGCCCCGGTGAATCGTGGC
AAGCGGCCGCTGATCGAATCCGCAAAGAATCCCGGCAACCGCCGGCAGCCGGTGCGCCGTCGATTAGGAA
GCCGCCCAAGGGCGACGAGCAACCAGATTTTTTCGTTCCGATGCTCTATGACGTGGGCACCCGCGATAGT
CGCAGCATCATGGACGTGGCCGTTTTCCGTCTGTCGAAGCGTGACCGACGAGCTGGCGAGGTGATCCGCT
ACGAGCTTCCAGACGGGCACGTAGAGGTTTCCGCAGGGCCGGCCGGCATGGCCAGTGTGTGGGATTACGA
CCTGGTACTGATGGCGGTTTCCCATCTAACCGAATCCATGAACCGATACCGGGAAGGGAAGGGAGACAAG
CCCGGCCGCGTGTTCCGTCCACACGTTGCGGACGTACTCAAGTTCTGCCGGCGAGCCGATGGCGGAAAGC
AGAAAGACGACCTGGTAGAAACCTGCATTCGGTTAAACACCACGCACGTTGCCATGCAGCGTACGAAGAA
GGCCAAGAACGGCCGCCTGGTGACGGTATCCGAGGGTGAAGCCTTGATTAGCCGCTACAAGATCGTAAAG
AGCGAAACCGGGCGGCCGGAGTACATCGAGATCGAGCTAGCTGATTGGATGTACCGCGAGATCACAGAAG
GCAAGAACCCGGACGTGCTGACGGTTCACCCCGATTACTTTTTGATCGATCCCGGCATCGGCCGTTTTCT
CTACCGCCTGGCACGCCGCGCCGCAGGCAAGGCAGAAGCCAGATGGTTGTTCAAGACGATCTACGAACGC
AGTGGCAGCGCCGGAGAGTTCAAGAAGTTCTGTTTCACCGTGCGCAAGCTGATCGGGTCAAATGACCTGC
CGGAGTACGATTTGAAGGAGGAGGCGGGGCAGGCTGGCCCGATCCTAGTCATGCGCTACCGCAACCTGAT
CGAGGGCGAAGCATCCGCCGGTTCCTAATGTACGGAGCAGATGCTAGGGCAAATTGCCCTAGCAGGGGAA
AAAGGTCGAAAAGGTCTCTTTCCTGTGGATAGCACGTACATTGGGAACCCAAAGCCGTACATTGGGAACC
GGAACCCGTACATTGGGAACCCAAAGCCGTACATTGGGAACCGGTCACACATGTAAGTGACTGATATAAA
AGAGAAAAAAGGCGATTTTTCCGCCTAAAACTCTTTAAAACTTATTAAAACTCTTAAAACCCGCCTGGCC
TGTGCATAACTGTCTGGCCAGCGCACAGCCGAAGAGCTGCAAAAAGCGCCTACCCTTCGGTCGCTGCGCT
CCCTACGCCCCGCCGCTTCGCGTCGGCCTATCGCGGCCGCTGGCCGCTCAAAAATGGCTGGCCTACGGCC
AGGCAATCTACCAGGGCGCGGACAAGCCGCGCCGTCGCCACTCGACCGCCGGCGCCCACATCAAGGCACC
CTGCCTCGCGCGTTTCGGTGATGACGGTGAAAACCTCTGACACATGCAGCTCCCGGAGACGGTCACAGCT
TGTCTGTAAGCGGATGCCGGGAGCAGACAAGCCCGTCAGGGCGCGTCAGCGGGTGTTGGCGGGTGTCGGG
GCGCAGCCATGACCCAGTCACGTAGCGATAGCGGAGTGTATACTGGCTTAACTATGCGGCATCAGAGCAG
ATTGTACTGAGAGTGCACCATATGCGGTGTGAAATACCGCACAGATGCGTAAGGAGAAAATACCGCATCA
GGCGCTCTTCCGCTTCCTCGCTCACTGACTCGCTGCGCTCGGTCGTTCGGCTGCGGCGAGCGGTATCAGC
TCACTCAAAGGCGGTAATACGGTTATCCACAGAATCAGGGGATAACGCAGGAAAGAACATGTGAGCAAAA
GGCCAGCAAAAGGCCAGGAACCGTAAAAAGGCCGCGTTGCTGGCGTTTTTCCATAGGCTCCGCCCCCCTG
ACGAGCATCACAAAAATCGACGCTCAAGTCAGAGGTGGCGAAACCCGACAGGACTATAAAGATACCAGGC
GTTTCCCCCTGGAAGCTCCCTCGTGCGCTCTCCTGTTCCGACCCTGCCGCTTACCGGATACCTGTCCGCC
TTTCTCCCTTCGGGAAGCGTGGCGCTTTCTCATAGCTCACGCTGTAGGTATCTCAGTTCGGTGTAGGTCG
TTCGCTCCAAGCTGGGCTGTGTGCACGAACCCCCCGTTCAGCCCGACCGCTGCGCCTTATCCGGTAACTA
TCGTCTTGAGTCCAACCCGGTAAGACACGACTTATCGCCACTGGCAGCAGCCACTGGTAACAGGATTAGC
AGAGCGAGGTATGTAGGCGGTGCTACAGAGTTCTTGAAGTGGTGGCCTAACTACGGCTACACTAGAAGGA
CAGTATTTGGTATCTGCGCTCTGCTGAAGCCAGTTACCTTCGGAAAAAGAGTTGGTAGCTCTTGATCCGG
CAAACAAACCACCGCTGGTAGCGGTGGTTTTTTTGTTTGCAAGCAGCAGATTACGCGCAGAAAAAAAGGA
TCTCAAGAAGATCCTTTGATCTTTTCTACGGGGTCTGACGCTCAGTGGAACGAAAACTCACGTTAAGGGA
TTTTGGTCATGCATGATATATCTCCCAATTTGTGTAGGGCTTATTATGCACGCTTAAAAATAATAAAAGC
AGACTTGACCTGATAGTTTGGCTGTGAGCAATTATGTGCTTAGTGCATCTAACGCTTGAGTTAAGCCGCG
CCGCGAAGCGGCGTCGGCTTGAACGAATTTCTAGCTAGACATTATTTGCCGACTACCTTGGTGATCTCGC
CTTTCACGTAGTGGACAAATTCTTCCAACTGATCTGCGCGCGAGGCCAAGCGATCTTCTTCTTGTCCAAG
ATAAGCCTGTCTAGCTTCAAGTATGACGGGCTGATACTGGGCCGGCAGGCGCTCCATTGCCCAGTCGGCA
GCGACATCCTTCGGCGCGATTTTGCCGGTTACTGCGCTGTACCAAATGCGGGACAACGTAAGCACTACAT
TTCGCTCATCGCCAGCCCAGTCGGGCGGCGAGTTCCATAGCGTTAAGGTTTCATTTAGCGCCTCAAATAG
ATCCTGTTCAGGAACCGGATCAAAGAGTTCCTCCGCCGCTGGACCTACCAAGGCAACGCTATGTTCTCTT
GCTTTTGTCAGCAAGATAGCCAGATCAATGTCGATCGTGGCTGGCTCGAAGATACCTGCAAGAATGTCAT
TGCGCTGCCATTCTCCAAATTGCAGTTCGCGCTTAGCTGGATAACGCCACGGAATGATGTCGTCGTGCAC
AACAATGGTGACTTCTACAGCGCGGAGAATCTCGCTCTCTCCAGGGGAAGCCGAAGTTTCCAAAAGGTCG
TTGATCAAAGCTCGCCGCGTTGTTTCATCAAGCCTTACGGTCACCGTAACCAGCAAATCAATATCACTGT
GTGGCTTCAGGCCGCCATCCACTGCGGAGCCGTACAAATGTACGGCCAGCAACGTCGGTTCGAGATGGCG
CTCGATGACGCCAACTACCTCTGATAGTTGAGTCGATACTTCGGCGATCACCGCTTCCCCCATGATGTTT
AACTTTGTTTTAGGGCGACTGCCCTGCTGCGTAACATCGTTGCTGCTCCATAACATCAAACATCGACCCA
CGGCGTAACGCGCTTGCTGCTTGGATGCCCGAGGCATAGACTGTACCCCAAAAAAACAGTCATAACAAGC
CATGAAAACCGCCACTGCGCCGTTACCACCGCTGCGTTCGGTCAAGGTTCTGGACCAGTTGCGTGAGCGC
ATACGCTACTTGCATTACAGCTTACGAACCGAACAGGCTTATGTCCACTGGGTTCGTGCCCGAATTGATC
ACAGGCAGCAACGCTCTGTCATCGTTACAATCAACATGCTACCCTCCGCGAGATCATCCGTGTTTCAAAC
CCGGCAGCTTAGTTGCCGTTCTTCCGAATAGCATCGGTAACATGAGCAAAGTCTGCCGCCTTACAACGGC
TCTCCCGCTGACGCCGTCCCGGACTGATGGGCTGCCTGTATCGAGTGGTGATTTTGTGCCGAGCTGCCGG
TCGGGGAGCTGTTGGCTGGCTGGTGGCAGGATATATTGTGGTGTAAACAAATTGACGCTTAGACAACTTA
ATAACACATTGCGGACGTTTTTAATGTACTGAATTAACGCCGAATTGCTCTAGCCAATACGCAAACCGCC
TCTCCCCGCGCGTTGGCCGATTCATTAATGCAGCTGGCACGACAGGTTTCCCGACTGGAAAGCGGGCAGT
GAGCGCAACGCAATTAATGTGAGTTAGCTCACTCATTAGGCACCCCAGGCTTTACACTTTATGCTTCCGG
CTCGTATGTTGTGTGGAATTGTGAGCGGATAACAATTTCACACAGGAAACAGCTATGACATGATTACGAA
TTCGGTACCGAATAAAAGCATTTGCGTTTGGTTTATCATTGCGTTTATACAAGGACAGAGATCCACTGAG
CTGGAATAGCTTAAAACCATTATCAGAACAAAATAAACCATTTTTTGTTAAGAATCAGAGCATAGTAAAC
AACAGAAACAACCTAAGAGAGGTAACTTGTCCAAGAAGATAGCTAATTATATCTATTTTATAAAAGTTAT
CATAGTTTGTAAGTCACAAAAGATGCAAATAACAGAGAAACTAGGAGACTTGAGAATATACATTCTTGTA
TATTTGTATTCGAGATTGTGAAAATTTGACCATAAGTTTAAATTCTTAAAAAGATATATCTGATCTAGGT
GATGGTTATAGACTGTAATTTTACCACATGTTTAATGATGGATAGTGACACACATGACACATCGACAACA
CTATAGCATCTTATTTAGATTACAACATGAAATTTTTCTGTAATACATGTCTTTGTACATAATTTAAAAG
TAATTCCTAAGAAATATATTTATACAAGGAGTTTAAAGAAAACATAGCATAAAGTTCAATGAGTAGTAAA
AACCATATACAGTATATAGCATAAAGTTCAATGAGTTTATTACAAAAGCATTGGTTCACTTTCTGTAACA
CGACGTTAAACCTTCGTCTCCAATAGGAGCGCTACTGATTCAACATGCCAATATATACTAAATACGTTTC
TACAGTCAAATGCTTTAACGTTTCATGATTAAGTGACTATTTACCGTCAATCCTTTCCCATTCCTCCCAC
TAATCCAACTTTTTAATTACTCTTAAATCACCACTAAGCTAGTAACGCCTATCATGAATTAGCTCTACTA
AATCTAGCAACCTTTCAAATTTGCAGTATTGCAGGTGTCTCTGTGTCTTTAAAATAGTTGCCTTATGATT
TCTTCGGTTTCAAGATGATCAAATAGTTATAGATTTCATGCTCACACATGCTCATTAGATGTGTACATAC
TTTACTTACCCAAATCTATTTTCTCGCAAAGATTTTGATGGTAAAGCTGATTTGGTTCTATTGAACTAAA
TCAAACGAGTTTCAGACTGAGTGATTCTAATCCGGCCCATTAGCCCCTAAACAGACCCACTAATTACGCA
GCTTTTAATAGAGTAATTACACCTAGTTTACCCACTAAACCACTAAGCACTAATTATCTCACAATCTAAT
GAGCTTCCCTCGTAATTACTTGGGCTTTCACTCTACCATTTATTTGTAACAGTCAAGTCTCTACTGTCTC
TATATAAACTCTCTAAAGTTAACACACAATTCTCATCACAAACAAATCAACCAAAGCAACTTCTACTCTT
TCTTCTTTCGACCTTATCAATCTGTTGAGAAGGTACCAATTCGGCGCGCCATGGATAAGAAGTACTCTAT
CGGACTCGATATCGGAACTAACTCTGTGGGATGGGCTGTGATCACCGATGAGTACAAGGTGCCATCTAAG
AAGTTCAAGGTTCTCGGAAACACCGATAGGCACTCTATCAAGAAAAACCTTATCGGTGCTCTCCTCTTCG
ATTCTGGTGAAACTGCTGAGGCTACCAGACTCAAGAGAACCGCTAGAAGAAGGTACACCAGAAGAAAGAA
CAGGATCTGCTACCTCCAAGAGATCTTCTCTAACGAGATGGCTAAAGTGGATGATTCATTCTTCCACAGG
CTCGAAGAGTCATTCCTCGTGGAAGAAGATAAGAAGCACGAGAGGCACCCTATCTTCGGAAACATCGTTG
ATGAGGTGGCATACCACGAGAAGTACCCTACTATCTACCACCTCAGAAAGAAGCTCGTTGATTCTACTGA
TAAGGCTGATCTCAGGCTCATCTACCTCGCTCTCGCTCACATGATCAAGTTCAGAGGACACTTCCTCATC
GAGGGTGATCTCAACCCTGATAACTCTGATGTGGATAAGTTGTTCATCCAGCTCGTGCAGACCTACAACC
AGCTTTTCGAAGAGAACCCTATCAACGCTTCAGGTGTGGATGCTAAGGCTATCCTCTCTGCTAGGCTCTC
TAAGTCAAGAAGGCTTGAGAACCTCATTGCTCAGCTCCCTGGTGAGAAGAAGAACGGACTTTTCGGAAAC
TTGATCGCTCTCTCTCTCGGACTCACCCCTAACTTCAAGTCTAACTTCGATCTCGCTGAGGATGCAAAGC
TCCAGCTCTCAAAGGATACCTACGATGATGATCTCGATAACCTCCTCGCTCAGATCGGAGATCAGTACGC
TGATTTGTTCCTCGCTGCTAAGAACCTCTCTGATGCTATCCTCCTCAGTGATATCCTCAGAGTGAACACC
GAGATCACCAAGGCTCCACTCTCAGCTTCTATGATCAAGAGATACGATGAGCACCACCAGGATCTCACAC
TTCTCAAGGCTCTTGTTAGACAGCAGCTCCCAGAGAAGTACAAAGAGATTTTCTTCGATCAGTCTAAGAA
CGGATACGCTGGTTACATCGATGGTGGTGCATCTCAAGAAGAGTTCTACAAGTTCATCAAGCCTATCCTC
GAGAAGATGGATGGAACCGAGGAACTCCTCGTGAAGCTCAATAGAGAGGATCTTCTCAGAAAGCAGAGGA
CCTTCGATAACGGATCTATCCCTCATCAGATCCACCTCGGAGAGTTGCACGCTATCCTTAGAAGGCAAGA
GGATTTCTACCCATTCCTCAAGGATAACAGGGAAAAGATTGAGAAGATTCTCACCTTCAGAATCCCTTAC
TACGTGGGACCTCTCGCTAGAGGAAACTCAAGATTCGCTTGGATGACCAGAAAGTCTGAGGAAACCATCA
CCCCTTGGAACTTCGAAGAGGTGGTGGATAAGGGTGCTAGTGCTCAGTCTTTCATCGAGAGGATGACCAA
CTTCGATAAGAACCTTCCAAACGAGAAGGTGCTCCCTAAGCACTCTTTGCTCTACGAGTACTTCACCGTG
TACAACGAGTTGACCAAGGTTAAGTACGTGACCGAGGGAATGAGGAAGCCTGCTTTTTTGTCAGGTGAGC
AAAAGAAGGCTATCGTTGATCTCTTGTTCAAGACCAACAGAAAGGTGACCGTGAAGCAGCTCAAAGAGGA
TTACTTCAAGAAAATCGAGTGCTTCGATTCAGTTGAGATTTCTGGTGTTGAGGATAGGTTCAACGCATCT
CTCGGAACCTACCACGATCTCCTCAAGATCATTAAGGATAAGGATTTCTTGGATAACGAGGAAAACGAGG
ATATCTTGGAGGATATCGTTCTTACCCTCACCCTCTTTGAAGATAGAGAGATGATTGAAGAAAGGCTCAA
GACCTACGCTCATCTCTTCGATGATAAGGTGATGAAGCAGTTGAAGAGAAGAAGATACACTGGTTGGGGA
AGGCTCTCAAGAAAGCTCATTAACGGAATCAGGGATAAGCAGTCTGGAAAGACAATCCTTGATTTCCTCA
AGTCTGATGGATTCGCTAACAGAAACTTCATGCAGCTCATCCACGATGATTCTCTCACCTTTAAAGAGGA
TATCCAGAAGGCTCAGGTTTCAGGACAGGGTGATAGTCTCCATGAGCATATCGCTAACCTCGCTGGATCT
CCTGCAATCAAGAAGGGAATCCTCCAGACTGTGAAGGTTGTGGATGAGTTGGTGAAGGTGATGGGAAGGC
ATAAGCCTGAGAACATCGTGATCGAAATGGCTAGAGAGAACCAGACCACTCAGAAGGGACAGAAGAACTC
TAGGGAAAGGATGAAGAGGATCGAGGAAGGTATCAAAGAGCTTGGATCTCAGATCCTCAAAGAGCACCCT
GTTGAGAACACTCAGCTCCAGAATGAGAAGCTCTACCTCTACTACCTCCAGAACGGAAGGGATATGTATG
TGGATCAAGAGTTGGATATCAACAGGCTCTCTGATTACGATGTTGATCATATCGTGCCACAGTCATTCTT
GAAGGATGATTCTATCGATAACAAGGTGCTCACCAGGTCTGATAAGAACAGGGGTAAGAGTGATAACGTG
CCAAGTGAAGAGGTTGTGAAGAAAATGAAGAACTATTGGAGGCAGCTCCTCAACGCTAAGCTCATCACTC
AGAGAAAGTTCGATAACTTGACTAAGGCTGAGAGGGGAGGACTCTCTGAATTGGATAAGGCAGGATTCAT
CAAGAGGCAGCTTGTGGAAACCAGGCAGATCACTAAGCACGTTGCACAGATCCTCGATTCTAGGATGAAC
ACCAAGTACGATGAGAACGATAAGTTGATCAGGGAAGTGAAGGTTATCACCCTCAAGTCAAAGCTCGTGT
CTGATTTCAGAAAGGATTTCCAATTCTACAAGGTGAGGGAAATCAACAACTACCACCACGCTCACGATGC
TTACCTTAACGCTGTTGTTGGAACCGCTCTCATCAAGAAGTATCCTAAGCTCGAGTCAGAGTTCGTGTAC
GGTGATTACAAGGTGTACGATGTGAGGAAGATGATCGCTAAGTCTGAGCAAGAGATCGGAAAGGCTACCG
CTAAGTATTTCTTCTACTCTAACATCATGAATTTCTTCAAGACCGAGATTACCCTCGCTAACGGTGAGAT
CAGAAAGAGGCCACTCATCGAGACAAACGGTGAAACAGGTGAGATCGTGTGGGATAAGGGAAGGGATTTC
GCTACCGTTAGAAAGGTGCTCTCTATGCCACAGGTGAACATCGTTAAGAAAACCGAGGTGCAGACCGGTG
GATTCTCTAAAGAGTCTATCCTCCCTAAGAGGAACTCTGATAAGCTCATTGCTAGGAAGAAGGATTGGGA
CCCTAAGAAATACGGTGGTTTCGATTCTCCTACCGTGGCTTACTCTGTTCTCGTTGTGGCTAAGGTTGAG
AAGGGAAAGAGTAAGAAGCTCAAGTCTGTTAAGGAACTTCTCGGAATCACTATCATGGAAAGGTCATCTT
TCGAGAAGAACCCAATCGATTTCCTCGAGGCTAAGGGATACAAAGAGGTTAAGAAGGATCTCATCATCAA
GCTCCCAAAGTACTCACTCTTCGAACTCGAGAACGGTAGAAAGAGGATGCTCGCTTCTGCTGGTGAGCTT
CAAAAGGGAAACGAGCTTGCTCTCCCATCTAAGTACGTTAACTTTCTTTACCTCGCTTCTCACTACGAGA
AGTTGAAGGGATCTCCAGAAGATAACGAGCAGAAGCAACTTTTCGTTGAGCAGCACAAGCACTACTTGGA
TGAGATCATCGAGCAGATCTCTGAGTTCTCTAAAAGGGTGATCCTCGCTGATGCAAACCTCGATAAGGTG
TTGTCTGCTTACAACAAGCACAGAGATAAGCCTATCAGGGAACAGGCAGAGAACATCATCCATCTCTTCA
CCCTTACCAACCTCGGTGCTCCTGCTGCTTTCAAGTACTTCGATACAACCATCGATAGGAAGAGATACAC
CTCTACCAAAGAAGTGCTCGATGCTACCCTCATCCATCAGTCTATCACTGGACTCTACGAGACTAGGATC
GATCTCTCACAGCTCGGTGGTGATTCAAGGGCTGATCCTAAGAAGAAGAGGAAGGTTTGAGGCGCGCCGA
GCTCCAGGCCTCCCAGCTTTCGTCCGTATCATCGGTTTCGACAACGTTCGTCAAGTTCAATGCATCAGTT
TCATTGCCCACACACCAGAATCCTACTAAGTTTGAGTATTATGGCATTGGAAAAGCTGTTTTCTTCTATC
ATTTGTTCTGCTTGTAATTTACTGTGTTCTTTCAGTTTTTGTTTTCGGACATCAAAATGCAAATGGATGG
ATAAGAGTTAATAAATGATATGGTCCTTTTGTTCATTCTCAAATTATTATTATCTGTTGTTTTTACTTTA
ATGGGTTGAATTTAAGTAAGAAAGGAACTAACAGTGTGATATTAAGGTGCAATGTTAGACATATAAAACA
GTCTTTCACCTCTCTTTGGTTATGTCTTGAATTGGTTTGTTTCTTCACTTATCTGTGTAATCAAGTTTAC
TATGAGTCTATGATCAAGTAATTATGCAATCAAGTTAAGTACAGTATAGGCTTGAGCTCCCTAGGCCTGT
TATCCCTAACAAGTTTGTACAAAAAAGCTGAACGAGAAACGTAAAATGATATAAATATCAATATATTAAA
TTAGATTTTGCATAAAAAACAGACTACATAATACTGTAAAACACAACATATCCAGTCACTATGGCGGCCG
CATTAGGCACCCCAGGCTTTACACTTTATGCTTCCGGCTCGTATAATGTGTGGATTTTGAGTTAGGATCC
GTCGAGATTTTCAGGAGCTAAGGAAGCTAAAATGGAGAAAAAAATCACTGGATATACCACCGTTGATATA
TCCCAATGGCATCGTAAAGAACATTTTGAGGCATTTCAGTCAGTTGCTCAATGTACCTATAACCAGACCG
TTCAGCTGGATATTACGGCCTTTTTAAAGACCGTAAAGAAAAATAAGCACAAGTTTTATCCGGCCTTTAT
TCACATTCTTGCCCGCCTGATGAATGCTCATCCGGAATTCCGTATGGCAATGAAAGACGGTGAGCTGGTG
ATATGGGATAGTGTTCACCCTTGTTACACCGTTTTCCATGAGCAAACTGAAACGTTTTCATCGCTCTGGA
GTGAATACCACGACGATTTCCGGCAGTTTCTACACATATATTCGCAAGATGTGGCGTGTTACGGTGAAAA
CCTGGCCTATTTCCCTAAAGGGTTTATTGAGAATATGTTTTTCGTCTCAGCCAATCCCTGGGTGAGTTTC
ACCAGTTTTGATTTAAACGTGGCCAATATGGACAACTTCTTCGCCCCCGTTTTCACCATGGGCAAATATT
ATACGCAAGGCGACAAGGTGCTGATGCCGCTGGCGATTCAGGTTCATCATGCCGTTTGTGATGGCTTCCA
TGTCGGCAGAATGCTTAATGAATTACAACAGTACTGCGATGAGTGGCAGGCGGGGCGTAATCTAGAGGAT
CCGGCTTACTAAAAGCCAGATAACAGTATGCGTATTTGCGCGCTGATTTTTGCGGTATAAGAATATATAC
TGATATGTATACCCGAAGTATGTCAAAAAGAGGTATGCTATGAAGCAGCGTATTACAGTGACAGTTGACA
GCGACAGCTATCAGTTGCTCAAGGCATATATGATGTCAATATCTCCGGTCTGGTAAGCACAACCATGCAG
AATGAAGCCCGTCGTCTGCGTGCCGAACGCTGGAAAGCGGAAAATCAGGAAGGGATGGCTGAGGTCGCCC
GGTTTATTGAAATGAACGGCTCTTTTGCTGACGAGAACAGGGGCTGGTGAAATGCAGTTTAAGGTTTACA
CCTATAAAAGAGAGAGCCGTTATCGTCTGTTTGTGGATGTACAGAGTGATATTATTGACACGCCCGGGCG
ACGGATGGTGATCCCCCTGGCCAGTGCACGTCTGCTGTCAGATAAAGTCCCCCGTGAACTTTACCCGGTG
GTGCATATCGGGGATGAAAGCTGGCGCATGATGACCACCGATATGGCCAGTGTGCCGGTCTCCGTTATCG
GGGAAGAAGTGGCTGATCTCAGCCACCGCGAAAATGACATCAAAAACGCCATTAACCTGATGTTCTGGGG
AATATAAATGTCAGGCTCCCTTATACACAGCCAGTCTGCAGGTCGACCATAGTGACTGGATATGTTGTGT
TTTACAGTATTATGTAGTCTGTTTTTTATGCAAAATCTAATTTAATATATTGATATTTATATCATTTTAC
GTTTCTCGTTCAGCTTTCTTGTACAAAGTGGTTCGATAATTCCGATCCAGCCTAGGCCCGGGCCTGAGGA
CGCGTCCATGGTTAATTAAGACGTCCGGACCGACTAGTGGATCCTCTAGAGTCGACCTGCAGGCATGCAA
GCTTCTTCAAGTGTATGTAGGTATAGTAACATGAACAAGAACAGACTCAAGTACAAGATCGCATACGAAA
ATGGAAATGGCAATGTCACTTCCACATAATCAAACACGAATCCTCATATCAACAAGGCCTGAGATTCTAA
CTAGCTCATAACAACTTAGCCAATAGTTACTTGAGACTACCAAATGTATGTAGAACTAAAGACTAAGGGA
CAGAGAGTTCGTCTAAACAGGTGAATCTAGTCGTTGTTATCTAATAAACAATTCAGCCCCAAATGCAGAA
CACACATAGAGCTCTCTATTGATTCAAATTACGATCTGATACTGATAACGTCTAGATTTTTAGGGTTAAA
GCAATCAATCACCTGACGATTCAAGGTGGTTGGATCATGACGATTCCAGAAAACATCAAGCAAGCTCTCA
AAGCTACACTCTTTGGGATCATACTGAACTCTAACAACCTCGTTATGTCCCGTAGTGCCAGTACAGACAT
CCTCGTAACTCGGATTGTGCACGATGCCATGGCTATACCCAACCTCGGTCTTGGTCACACCAGGAACTCT
CTGGTAAGCTAGCTCCACTCCCCAGAAACAACCGGCGCCAAATTGCGCGAATTGCTGACCTGAAGACGGA
ACATCATCGTCGGGTCCTTGGGCGATTGCGGCGGAAGATGGGTCAGCTTGGGCTTGAGGACGAGACCCGA
ATCCGAGTCTGTTGAAAAGGTTGTTCATTGGGGATTTGTATACGGAGATTGGTCGTCGAGAGGTTTGAGG
GAAAGGACAAATGGGTTTGGCTCTGGAGAAAGAGAGTGCGGCTTTAGAGAGAGAATTGAGAGGTTTAGAG
AGAGATGCGGCGGCGATGAGCGGAGGAGAGACGACGAGGACCTGCATTATCAAAGCAGTGACGTGGTGAA
ATTTGGAACTTTTAAGAGGCAGATAGATTTATTATTTGTATCCATTTTCTTCATTGTTCTAGAATGTCGC
GGAACAAATTTTAAAACTAAATCCTAAATTTTTCTAATTTTGTTGCCAATAGTGGATATGTGGGCCGTAT
AGAAGGAATCTATTGAAGGCCCAAACCCATACTGACGAGCCCAAAGGTTCGTTTTGCGTTTTATGTTTCG
GTTCGATGCCAACGCCACATTCTGAGCTAGGCAAAAAACAAACGTGTCTTTGAATAGACTCCTCTCGTTA
ACACATGCAGCGGCTGCATGGTGACGCCATTAACACGTGGCCTACAATTGCATGATGTCTCCATTGACAC
GTGACTTCTCGTCTCCTTTCTTAATATATCTAACAAACACTCCTACCTCTTCCAAAATATATACACATCT
TTTTGATCAATCTCTCATTCAAAATCTCATTCTCTCTAGTAAACAAGAACAAAAAAATGGCGGATACAGC
TAGAGGAACCCATCACGATATCATCGGCAGAGACCAGTACCCGATGATGGGCCGAGACCGAGACCAGTAC
CAGATGTCCGGACGAGGATCTGACTACTCCAAGTCTAGGCAGATTGCTAAAGCTGCAACTGCTGTCACAG
CTGGTGGTTCCCTCCTTGTTCTCTCCAGCCTTACCCTTGTTGGAACTGTCATAGCTTTGACTGTTGCAAC
ACCTCTGCTCGTTATCTTCAGCCCAATCCTTGTCCCGGCTCTCATCACAGTTGCACTCCTCATCACCGGT
TTTCTTTCCTCTGGAGGGTTTGGCATTGCCGCTATAACCGTTTTCTCTTGGATTTACAAGTAAGCACACA
TTTATCATCTTACTTCATAATTTTGTGCAATATGTGCATGCATGTGTTGAGCCAGTAGCTTTGGATCAAT
TTTTTTGGTCGAATAACAAATGTAACAATAAGAAATTGCAAATTCTAGGGAACATTTGGTTAACTAAATA
CGAAATTTGACCTAGCTAGCTTGAATGTGTCTGTGTATATCATCTATATAGGTAAAATGCTTGGTATGAT
ACCTATTGATTGTGAATAGGTACGCAACGGGAGAGCACCCACAGGGATCAGACAAGTTGGACAGTGCAAG
GATGAAGTTGGGAAGCAAAGCTCAGGATCTGAAAGACAGAGCTCAGTACTACGGACAGCAACATACTGGT
GGGGAACATGACCGTGACCGTACTCGTGGTGGCCAGCACACTACTATGAGCGAGCTGATTAAGGAGAACA
TGCACATGAAGCTGTACATGGAGGGCACCGTGAACAACCACCACTTCAAGTGCACATCCGAGGGCGAAGG
CAAGCCCTACGAGGGCACCCAGACCATGAGAATCAAGGTGGTCGAGGGCGGCCCTCTCCCCTTCGCCTTC
GACATCCTGGCTACCAGCTTCATGTACGGCAGCAGAACCTTCATCAACCACACCCAGGGCATCCCCGACT
TCTTTAAGCAGTCCTTCCCTGAGGGCTTCACATGGGAGAGAGTCACCACATACGAAGACGGGGGCGTGCT
GACCGCTACCCAGGACACCAGCCTCCAGGACGGCTGCCTCATCTACAACGTCAAGATCAGAGGGGTGAAC
TTCCCATCCAACGGCCCTGTGATGCAGAAGAAAACACTCGGCTGGGAGGCCAACACCGAGATGCTGTACC
CCGCTGACGGCGGCCTGGAAGGCAGAAGCGACATGGCCCTGAAGCTCGTGGGCGGGGGCCACCTGATCTG
CAACTTCAAGACCACATACAGATCCAAGAAACCCGCTAAGAACCTCAAGATGCCCGGCGTCTACTATGTG
GACCACAGACTGGAAAGAATCAAGGAGGCCGACAAAGAGACCTACGTCGAGCAGCACGAGGTGGCTGTGG
CCAGATACTGCGACCTCCCTAGCAAACTGGGGCACAAGTGATCTAGTAACATAGATGACACCGCGCGCGA
TAATTTATCCTAGTTTGCGCGCTATATTTTGTTTTCTATCGCGTATTAAATGTATAATTGCGGGACTCTA
ATCATAAAAACCCATCTCATAAATAACGTCATGCATTACATGTTAATTATTACATGCTTAACGTAATTCA
ACAGAAATTATATGATAATCATCGCAAGACCGGCAACAGGATTCAATCTTAAGAAACTTTATTGCCAAAT
GTTTGAACGATAAGCTTGGCACTGGCCGTCGTTTTACAACGTCGTGACTGGGAAAACCCTGGCGTTACCC
AACTTAATCGCCTTGCAGCACATCCCCCTTTCGCCAGCTGGCGTAATAGCGAAGAGGCCCGCACCGATCG
CCCTTCCCAACAGTTGCGCAGCCTGAATGGCGAATGAGCTTGAGCTTGGATCAGATTGTCGTTTCCCGCC
TTCAGTTTAAACTATCAGTGTTTGACAGGATATATTGGCGGGTAAACCTAAGAGAAAAGAGCGTTTATTA
GAATAATCGGATATTTAAAAGGGCGTGAAAAGGTTTATCCGTTCGTCCATTTGTATGTGCATGCCAACCA
CAGGGTTCCCCTCGGGATCAAAGTACTTTAAAGTACTTTAAAGTACTTTAA
